Addgene plasmid #152309: pGBW-m4133314
Purpose: Mammalian expression plasmid for SARS-CoV-2 nsp8
Depositing lab: Ginkgo Bioworks & Benjie Chen.
Backbone
  Vector backbone: pTwist_CMV_6
  Backbone size w/o insert (bp): 4180
  Vector type: Mammalian Expression
Growth in bacteria
  Bacterial resistance: Ampicillin, 100 μg/mL
  Growth temperature: 37°C
  Growth strain: DH5alpha
  Copy number: High Copy
Gene/Insert
  Gene/Insert name: SARS-CoV-2 nsp8
  Species: Severe acute respiratory syndrome coronavirus 2
  Insert size (bp): 587
  Mutation: wt
  Entrez Gene: ORF1ab (a.k.a. GU280_gp01)
  Promoter: CMV
  Tag / fusion protein: Cleavable TEV;TRX (C terminal on backbone)
  Cloning method: Unknown
Resource information
  A portion of this plasmid was derived from a plasmid made by: GinkgoBioworks
Depositor comments: NCBI reference sequence: YP_009725304.1
How to cite: pGBW-m4133314 was a gift from Ginkgo Bioworks & Benjie Chen (Addgene plasmid # 152309 ; http://n2t.net/addgene:152309 ; RRID:Addgene_152309)
