[The description below was written by a language model from this plasmid's Addgene catalogue record and the feature table of its GenBank file.]
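Description:
pGBW-m4133314 is a mammalian expression plasmid built on the pTwist_CMV_6 backbone for producing wild-type SARS-CoV-2 nsp8, a non-structural protein released from the viral ORF1ab polyprotein. It is propagated in E. coli from a high-copy ColE1/pUC-type origin and selected through the beta-lactamase (AmpR) gene, which confers ampicillin resistance. No mammalian selection marker is annotated, so the record is consistent with transient transfection rather than stable line selection. The held sequence record is a 5190 bp circle, somewhat larger than the sum of the listed backbone and insert sizes; the record does not explain the difference.

Expression is driven by the human cytomegalovirus immediate-early enhancer and promoter and terminated by an SV40 polyadenylation signal. The feature table does not annotate the nsp8 coding region itself, but the unannotated span between the CMV promoter and the TEV site is where an insert of about 587 bp would sit. Downstream lie a TEV protease recognition site and, further on, a 6xHis tag. The catalogue lists a cleavable C-terminal TEV and TRX (thioredoxin) fusion, and the gap between the TEV site and the His tag would fit a thioredoxin moiety, although it is not annotated. Such an arrangement lets the fusion protein be captured by metal-affinity chromatography and the tags then be removed with TEV protease.

The expression unit and the bacterial segment are bracketed by T7 and rrnG transcription terminators, 5' and 3' beta-globin insulator elements and a synthetic poly(A) signal, which limit read-through and shield the cassette from neighbouring sequences. The plasmid belongs to a set of tagged SARS-CoV-2 protein constructs intended for mammalian protein expression and/or purification.
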