LOCUS       Exported 5190 bp ds-DNA circular SYN 13-MAY-2021
DEFINITION  Mammalian expression plasmid for SARS-CoV-2 nsp8.
ACCESSION   .
VERSION     .
KEYWORDS    pGBW-m4133314
SOURCE      synthetic DNA construct
  ORGANISM  synthetic DNA construct
REFERENCE   1 (bases 1 to 5190)
  TITLE     SARS-CoV-2 protein Mammalian expression constructs, tagged, for
            protein expression and/or purification
REFERENCE   2 (bases 1 to 5190)
  AUTHORS   .
  TITLE     Direct Submission
  JOURNAL   Exported May 13, 2021 from SnapGene Server 1.1.58
            http://www.snapgene.com
FEATURES             Location/Qualifiers
     source          1..5190
                     /organism="synthetic DNA construct"
                     /mol_type="other DNA"
     enhancer        1..304
                     /label=CMV enhancer
                     /note="human cytomegalovirus immediate early enhancer"
     promoter        306..508
                     /label=CMV promoter
                     /note="human cytomegalovirus (CMV) immediate early
                     promoter"
     primer_bind     459..479
                     /label=CMV-F
                     /note="Human CMV immediate early promoter, forward primer"
     CDS             1174..1194
                     /codon_start=1
                     /product="tobacco etch virus (TEV) protease recognition and
                     cleavage site"
                     /label=TEV site
                     /translation="ENLYFQS"
     CDS             1543..1560
                     /codon_start=1
                     /product="6xHis affinity tag"
                     /label=6xHis
                     /translation="HHHHHH"
     polyA_signal    1637..1758
                     /label=SV40 poly(A) signal
                     /note="SV40 polyadenylation signal"
     primer_bind     complement(1648..1667)
                     /label=EBV-rev
                     /note="SV40 polyA terminator, reverse primer"
     primer_bind     1702..1721
                     /label=SV40pA-R
                     /note="SV40 polyA, reverse primer"
     terminator      1873..1919
                     /label=T7 terminator
                     /note="transcription terminator for bacteriophage T7 RNA
                     polymerase"
     terminator      1949..2085
                     /label=rrnG terminator
                     /note="transcription terminator from the E. coli ribosomal
                     RNA rrnG operon (Albrechtsen et al., 1991)"
     misc_feature    2130..2201
                     /label=3' beta-globin insulator
                     /note="insulator downstream of the human beta-globin locus
                     (Farrell et al., 2002)"
     rep_origin      complement(2427..3015)
                     /direction=LEFT
                     /label=ori
                     /note="high-copy-number ColE1/pMB1/pBR322/pUC origin of
                     replication"
     primer_bind     complement(2507..2526)
                     /label=pBR322ori-F
                     /note="pBR322 origin, forward primer"
     CDS             3761..4621
                     /codon_start=1
                     /gene="bla"
                     /product="beta-lactamase"
                     /label=AmpR
                     /note="confers resistance to ampicillin, carbenicillin, and
                     related antibiotics"
                     /translation="MSIQHFRVALIPFFAAFCLPVFAHPETLVKVKDAEDQLGARVGYI
                     ELDLNSGKILESFRPEERFPMMSTFKVLLCGAVLSRIDAGQEQLGRRIHYSQNDLVEYS
                     PVTEKHLTDGMTVRELCSAAITMSDNTAANLLLTTIGGPKELTAFLHNMGDHVTRLDRW
                     EPELNEAIPNDERDTTMPVAMATTLRKLLTGELLTLASRQQLIDWMEADKVAGPLLRSA
                     LPAGWFIADKSGAGERGSRGIIAALGPDGKPSRIVVIYTTGSQATMDERNRQIAEIGAS
                     LIKHW"
     primer_bind     complement(3979..3998)
                     /label=Amp-R
                     /note="Ampicillin resistance gene, reverse primer"
     terminator      4634..4770
                     /label=rrnG terminator
                     /note="transcription terminator from the E. coli ribosomal
                     RNA rrnG operon (Albrechtsen et al., 1991)"
     misc_feature    4922..4993
                     /label=5' beta-globin insulator
                     /note="insulator upstream of the human beta-globin locus
                     (Farrell et al., 2002)"
     terminator      4998..5044
                     /label=T7 terminator
                     /note="transcription terminator for bacteriophage T7 RNA
                     polymerase"
     polyA_signal    5062..5110
                     /note="synthetic polyadenylation signal"
ORIGIN
        1 cgttacataa cttacggtaa atggcccgcc tggctgaccg cccaacgacc cccgcccatt
       61 gacgtcaata atgacgtatg ttcccatagt aacgccaata gggactttcc attgacgtca
      121 atgggtggag tatttacggt aaactgccca cttggcagta catcaagtgt atcatatgcc
      181 aagtacgccc cctattgacg tcaatgacgg taaatggccc gcctggcatt atgcccagta
      241 catgacctta tgggactttc ctacttggca gtacatctac gtattagtca tcgctattac
      301 catgctgatg cggttttggc agtacatcaa tgggcgtgga tagcggtttg actcacgggg
      361 atttccaagt ctccacccca ttgacgtcaa tgggagtttg ttttggcacc aaaatcaacg
      421 ggactttcca aaatgtcgta acaactccgc cccattgacg caaatgggcg gtaggcgtgt
      481 acggtgggag gtctatataa gcagagctgg tttagtgaac cgtcagatca gatctttgtc
      541 gatcctacca tccactcgac acacccgcca gcggccgcca ccatgatagc ctcagagttt
      601 agttcccttc catcatatgc agcttttgct actgctcaag aagcttatga gcaggctgtt
      661 gctaatggtg attctgaagt tgttcttaaa aagttgaaga agtctttgaa tgtggctaaa
      721 tctgaatttg accgtgatgc agccatgcaa cgtaagttgg aaaagatggc tgatcaagct
      781 atgacccaaa tgtataaaca ggctagatct gaggacaaga gggcaaaagt tactagtgct
      841 atgcagacaa tgcttttcac tatgcttaga aagttggata atgatgcact caacaacatt
      901 atcaacaatg caagagatgg ttgtgttccc ttgaacataa tacctcttac aacagcagcc
      961 aaactaatgg ttgtcatacc agactataac acatataaaa atacgtgtga tggtacaaca
     1021 tttacttatg catcagcatt gtgggaaatc caacaggttg tagatgcaga tagtaaaatt
     1081 gttcaactta gtgaaattag tatggacaat tcacctaatt tagcatggcc tcttattgta
     1141 acagctttaa gggccaattc tgctgtcaaa ttagaaaacc tttactttca gtcgatgagt
     1201 gacaaaatca ttcatctaac cgatgactcc tttgatacag acgtgttgaa ggccgatggt
     1261 gcgatactgg tagatttctg ggctgaatgg tgtggcccgt gcaagatgat cgcacccatt
     1321 ctggacgaga tcgccgacga gtatcaagga aaattaactg tcgctaagct taatatagat
     1381 cagaacccag ggacggcacc taaatacggc atcaggggaa tacctaccct cctgctcttt
     1441 aagaatgggg aagttgccgc gacaaaagtg ggagccctgt ctaagggcca gctaaaagag
     1501 ttcttggacg ctaacctggc aggttcaggc tcggggcaca tgcaccatca ccatcaccat
     1561 agcagcgggc tcgtgccacg cggctaagct agcttgactg actgagatac agcgtacctt
     1621 cagctcacag acatgataag atacattgat gagtttggac aaaccacaac tagaatgcag
     1681 tgaaaaaaat gctttatttg tgaaatttgt gatgctattg ctttatttgt aaccattata
     1741 agctgcaata aacaagttaa caacaacaat tgcattcatt ttatgtttca ggttcagggg
     1801 gaggtgtggg aggtttttta aagcaagtaa aacctctaca aatgtggtat tggcccatct
     1861 ctatcggtat cgtagcataa ccccttgggg cctctaaacg ggtcttgagg ggttttttgt
     1921 gcccctcggg ccggattgct atctaccggc attggcgcag aaaaaaatgc ctgatgcgac
     1981 gctgcgcgtc ttatactccc acatatgcca gattcagcaa cggatacggc ttccccaact
     2041 tgcccacttc catacgtgtc ctccttacca gaaatttatc cttaaggtcg tcagctatcc
     2101 tgcaggcgat ctctcgattt cgatcaagac attcctttaa tggtcttttc tggacaccac
     2161 taggggtcag aagtagttca tcaaactttc ttccctccct aatctcattg gttaccttgg
     2221 gctatcgaaa cttaattaac cagtcaagtc agctacttgg cgagatcgac ttgtctgggt
     2281 ttcgactacg ctcagaattg cgtcagtcaa gttcgatctg gtccttgcta ttgcacccgt
     2341 tctccgatta cgagtttcat ttaaatcatg tgagcaaaag gccagcaaaa ggccaggaac
     2401 cgtaaaaagg ccgcgttgct ggcgtttttc cataggctcc gcccccctga cgagcatcac
     2461 aaaaatcgac gctcaagtca gaggtggcga aacccgacag gactataaag ataccaggcg
     2521 tttccccctg gaagctccct cgtgcgctct cctgttccga ccctgccgct taccggatac
     2581 ctgtccgcct ttctcccttc gggaagcgtg gcgctttctc atagctcacg ctgtaggtat
     2641 ctcagttcgg tgtaggtcgt tcgctccaag ctgggctgtg tgcacgaacc ccccgttcag
     2701 cccgaccgct gcgccttatc cggtaactat cgtcttgagt ccaacccggt aagacacgac
     2761 ttatcgccac tggcagcagc cactggtaac aggattagca gagcgaggta tgtaggcggt
     2821 gctacagagt tcttgaagtg gtggcctaac tacggctaca ctagaagaac agtatttggt
     2881 atctgcgctc tgctgaagcc agttaccttc ggaaaaagag ttggtagctc ttgatccggc
     2941 aaacaaacca ccgctggtag cggtggtttt tttgtttgca agcagcagat tacgcgcaga
     3001 aaaaaaggat ctcaagaaga tcctttgatc ttttctacgg ggtctgacgc tcagtggaac
     3061 gaaaactcac gttaagggat tttggtcatg agattatcaa aaaggatctt cacctagatc
     3121 cttttaaatt aaaaatgaag ttttaaatca atctaaagta tatatgagta aacttggtct
     3181 gacagttacc aatgcttaat cagtgaggca cctatctcag cgatctgtct atttcgttca
     3241 tccatagttg catttaaatt tccgaactct ccaaggccct cgtcggaaaa tcttcaaacc
     3301 tttcgtccga tccatcttgc aggctacctc tcgaacgaac tatcgcaagt ctcttggccg
     3361 gccttgcgcc ttggctattg cttggcagcg cctatcgcca ggtattactc caatcccgaa
     3421 tatccgagat cgggatcacc cgagagaagt tcaacctaca tcctcaatcc cgatctatcc
     3481 gagatccgag gaatatcgaa atcggggcgc gcctggtgta ccgagaacga tcctctcagt
     3541 gcgagtctcg acgatccata tcgttgcttg gcagtcagcc agtcggaatc cagcttggga
     3601 cccaggaagt ccaatcgtca gatattgtac tcaagcctgg tcacggcagc gtaccgatct
     3661 gtttaaacct agatattgat agtctgatcg gtcaacgtat aatcgagtcc tagcttttgc
     3721 aaacatctat caagagacag gatcagcagg aggctttcgc atgagtattc aacatttccg
     3781 tgtcgccctt attccctttt ttgcggcatt ttgccttcct gtttttgctc acccagaaac
     3841 gctggtgaaa gtaaaagatg ctgaagatca gttgggtgcg cgagtgggtt acatcgaact
     3901 ggatctcaac agcggtaaga tccttgagag ttttcgcccc gaagaacgct ttccaatgat
     3961 gagcactttt aaagttctgc tatgtggcgc ggtattatcc cgtattgacg ccgggcaaga
     4021 gcaactcggt cgccgcatac actattctca gaatgacttg gttgagtatt caccagtcac
     4081 agaaaagcat cttacggatg gcatgacagt aagagaatta tgcagtgctg ccataaccat
     4141 gagtgataac actgcggcca acttacttct gacaacgatt ggaggaccga aggagctaac
     4201 cgcttttttg cacaacatgg gggatcatgt aactcgcctt gatcgttggg aaccggagct
     4261 gaatgaagcc ataccaaacg acgagcgtga caccacgatg cctgtagcaa tggcaacaac
     4321 cttgcgtaaa ctattaactg gcgaactact tactctagct tcccggcaac agttgataga
     4381 ctggatggag gcggataaag ttgcaggacc acttctgcgc tcggcccttc cggctggctg
     4441 gtttattgct gataaatctg gagccggtga gcgtgggtct cgcggtatca ttgcagcact
     4501 ggggccagat ggtaagccct cccgtatcgt agttatctac acgacgggga gtcaggcaac
     4561 tatggatgaa cgaaatagac agatcgctga gataggtgcc tcactgatta agcattggta
     4621 accgattcta ggtgcattgg cgcagaaaaa aatgcctgat gcgacgctgc gcgtcttata
     4681 ctcccacata tgccagattc agcaacggat acggcttccc caacttgccc acttccatac
     4741 gtgtcctcct taccagaaat ttatccttaa gatcccgaat cgtttaaact cgactctggc
     4801 tctatcgaat ctccgtcgtt tcgagcttac gcgaacagcc gtggcgctca tttgctcgtc
     4861 gggcatcgaa tctcgtcagc tatcgtcagc ttaccttttt ggcagcgatc gcggctcccg
     4921 acatcttgga ccattagctc cacaggtatc ttcttccctc tagtggtcat aacagcagct
     4981 tcagctacct ctcaattcaa aaaacccctc aagacccgtt tagaggcccc aaggggttat
     5041 gctatcaatc gttgcgttac acacacaaaa aaccaacaca catccatctt cgatggatag
     5101 cgattttatt atctaactgc tgatcgagtg tagccagatc tagtaatcaa ttacggggtc
     5161 attagttcat agcccatata tggagttccg
//
